Addgene plasmid #118224: pmKO-AF8
Purpose: Kusabira- Orange-CENP-A expression plasmid
Depositing lab: Kenji Sugimoto. Depositing organization: Osaka Metropolitan University. Publication: Construction of three quadruple-fluorescent MDA435 cell lines that enable monitoring of the whole chromosome segregation process in the living state. Sugimoto K, Senda-Murata K, Oka S. Mutat Res. 2008 Nov 17;657(1):56-62. doi: 10.1016/j.mrgentox.2008.08.005. Epub 2008 Aug 19. PubMed 18778791.
Backbone
  Vector backbone: pmKO1-MC1
  Backbone manufacturer: MBL, Nagoya, Aichi, Japan
  Backbone size w/o insert (bp): 4656
  Vector type: Mammalian Expression
Growth in bacteria
  Bacterial resistance: Kanamycin, 50 μg/mL
  Growth temperature: 37°C
  Growth strain: DH5alpha
  Copy number: Unknown
Gene/Insert
  Gene/Insert name: CENP-A (alt name: centromere protein A)
  Species: H. sapiens (human)
  Entrez Gene: CENPA (a.k.a. CENP-A, CenH3)
  Promoter: CMV
  Tag / fusion protein: Kusabira orange (N terminal on backbone)
  Cloning method: Restriction Enzyme; 5′ cloning site BglII/BamHI (destroyed during cloning); 3′ cloning site KpnI (not destroyed)
  Sequencing primers: 5′ CMV-F; 3′ SV40pA-R
Terms and licenses: Academic/Nonprofit Terms; Industry Terms: Not Available to Industry
Depositor comments: Bgl II-KpnI fragment of pEGFP-AF8 (Addgene plasmid # 117803) was recloned into BamHI and KpnI site of pmKO1-MC1. Note that the cloning strategy adds additional amino acids onto the C-terminus of the insert (STVPELQQRIRETREQSLNKRPRL), but this does not interfere with plasmid function. The extra sequence includes an MCS for adding tags to the C-terminus of the insert.
How to cite: pmKO-AF8 was a gift from Kenji Sugimoto (Addgene plasmid # 118224 ; http://n2t.net/addgene:118224 ; RRID:Addgene_118224)
