[The description below was written by a language model from this plasmid's Addgene catalogue record and pLannotate feature annotations shown in this document.]
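Description:
pmKO-AF8 is a mammalian expression plasmid that produces human centromere protein A (CENP-A, the centromere-specific histone H3 variant) fused at its N-terminus to the monomeric orange fluorescent protein Kusabira Orange (mKO). It is built on the commercial pmKO1-MC1 backbone, and the sequenced plasmid is about 5.1 kb. The fusion was made by moving a BglII–KpnI CENP-A fragment from the related EGFP construct pEGFP-AF8 into the BamHI and KpnI sites of the backbone, which destroyed the 5′ junction site. Transcription is driven by the human cytomegalovirus immediate early enhancer and promoter and terminated by the SV40 polyadenylation signal. According to the depositor, the cloning strategy leaves a short stretch of extra amino acids on the C-terminus of CENP-A. This stretch is encoded by residual multiple cloning site sequence that could be used to add C-terminal tags, and it is reported not to interfere with function.

The plasmid replicates in E. coli from a high-copy ColE1/pUC-type origin and also carries an f1 origin for single-stranded DNA production. A single NeoR/KanR (Tn5 aminoglycoside phosphotransferase) cassette, placed behind tandem bacterial bla and SV40 early promoters and followed by the HSV TK polyadenylation signal, gives kanamycin resistance in bacteria and G418 resistance in mammalian cells, allowing stable lines to be selected. The short large T antigen, ble and bGH poly(A) hits in the annotation are fragments, probably backbone remnants rather than functional elements. Because CENP-A is incorporated into centromeric nucleosomes, the fusion marks centromeres in orange in living cells. The associated publication used such constructs to build multi-colour fluorescent MDA435 cell lines for monitoring chromosome segregation.
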