Features (pLannotate 1.2.2; 15 found; start..end, strand, type, name):
      1..304     +  enhancer       CMV enhancer: human cytomegalovirus immediate early enhancer
    305..508     +  promoter       CMV promoter: human cytomegalovirus (CMV) immediate early promoter
    546..1199    +  CDS            mKO: mKO is a basic (constitutively fluorescent) orange fluorescent protein published in 2004, derived from Verrillofungia concinna. It has low acid sensitivity.
   1224..1643    +  CDS            CENPA: CENPA_HUMAN - Experimental evidence at protein level: Swiss-Prot protein existence level 1. Histone H3-like nucleosomal protein that is specifically found in centromeric nucleosomes (PubMed:7962047, PubMed:9024683, PubMed:11756469, PubMed:14667408, PubMed:15702419, PubMed:15475964, PubMed:15282608, PubMed:17651496, PubMed:19114591, PubMed:27499292, PubMed:20739937). Replaces conventional H3 in the nucleosome core of centromeric chromatin at the inner plate of the kinetochore (PubMed:18072184). The presence of CENPA subtly modifies the nucleosome structure and the way DNA is wrapped around the
   1718..1801    +  CDS            large T antigen (fragment): large T antigen from SV40 (simian virus 40)
   1824..1945    +  polyA_signal   SV40 poly(A) signal: SV40 polyadenylation signal
   1979..2407    -  rep_origin     f1 ori (sequence partly withheld): f1 bacteriophage origin of replication; arrow indicates direction of (+) strand synthesis
   2434..2538    +  promoter       AmpR promoter: bla
   2540..2897    +  promoter       SV40 promoter: SV40 enhancer and early promoter
   2931..3725    +  CDS            NeoR/KanR: aminoglycoside phosphotransferase from Tn5; aph(3')-II (or nptII); confers resistance to neomycin, kanamycin, and G418 (Geneticin®)
   3746..3898    +  CDS            ble (fragment): BLE_KLEPN - Experimental evidence at protein level: Swiss-Prot protein existence level 1. Binding protein with a strong affinity to the bleomycin family of antibiotics. Binds to CL990; an antimitotic-antibiotic compound. From Klebsiella pneumoniae.
   3957..4004    +  polyA_signal   HSV TK poly(A) signal: herpes simplex virus thymidine kinase polyadenylation signal (Cole and Stacy, 1985)
   4095..4111    -  polyA_signal   bGH poly(A) signal (fragment): bovine growth hormone polyadenylation signal
   4333..4921    +  rep_origin     ori: high-copy-number ColE1/pMB1/pBR322/pUC origin of replication
   5036..5095    +  enhancer       CMV enhancer (fragment): human cytomegalovirus immediate early enhancer
>Addgene plasmid #118224 | pmKO-AF8 | addgene full sequence | sequence record 255174 | Addgene NGS Result
CGTTACATAACTTACGGTAAATGGCCCGCCTGGCTGACCGCCCAACGACCCCCGCCCATTGACGTCAATA
ATGACGTATGTTCCCATAGTAACGCCAATAGGGACTTTCCATTGACGTCAATGGGTGGAGTATTTACGGT
AAACTGCCCACTTGGCAGTACATCAAGTGTATCATATGCCAAGTACGCCCCCTATTGACGTCAATGACGG
TAAATGGCCCGCCTGGCATTATGCCCAGTACATGACCTTATGGGACTTTCCTACTTGGCAGTACATCTAC
GTATTAGTCATCGCTATTACCATGGTGATGCGGTTTTGGCAGTACATCAATGGGCGTGGATAGCGGTTTG
ACTCACGGGGATTTCCAAGTCTCCACCCCATTGACGTCAATGGGAGTTTGTTTTGGCACCAAAATCAACG
GGACTTTCCAAAATGTCGTAACAACTCCGCCCCATTGACGCAAATGGGCGGTAGGCGTGTACGGTGGGAG
GTCTATATAAGCAGAGCTGGTTTAGTGAACCGTCAGATCCGCTAGCATTGCCACCATGGTGAGTGTGATT
AAACCAGAGATGAAGATGAGGTACTACATGGACGGCTCCGTCAATGGGCATGAGTTCACAATTGAAGGTG
AAGGCACAGGCAGACCTTACGAGGGACATCAAGAGATGACACTACGCGTCACAATGGCCAAGGGCGGGCC
AATGCCTTTCGCGTTTGACTTAGTGTCACACGTGTTCTGTTACGGCCACAGACCTTTTACTAAATATCCA
GAAGAGATACCAGACTATTTCAAACAAGCATTTCCTGAAGGCCTGTCATGGGAAAGGTCGTTGGAGTTCG
AAGATGGTGGGTCCGCTTCAGTCAGTGCGCATATAAGCCTTAGAGGAAACACCTTCTACCACAAATCCAA
ATTTACTGGGGTTAACTTTCCTGCCGATGGTCCTATCATGCAAAACCAAAGTGTTGATTGGGAGCCATCA
ACCGAGAAAATTACTGCCAGCGACGGAGTTCTGAAGGGTGATGTTACGATGTACCTAAAACTTGAAGGAG
GCGGCAATCACAAATGCCAATTCAAGACTACTTACAAGGCGGCAAAAAAGATTCTTAAAATGCCAGGAAG
CCATTACATCAGCCATCGCCTCGTCAGGAAAACCGAAGGCAACATTACTGAGCTGGTAGAAGATGCAGTA
GCTCATTCCGGATCTCGAGCTCTGCGGCGTGTCATGGGCCCGCGCCGCCGGAGCCGAAAGCCCGAGGCCC
CGAGGAGGCGCAGCCCGAGCCCGACCCCGACCCCCGGCCCCTCCCGGCGGGGCCCCTCCTTAGGCGCTTC
CTCCCATCAACACAGTCGGCGGAGACAAGGTTGGCTAAAGGAGATCCGAAAGCTTCAGAAGAGCACACAC
CTCTTGATAAGGAAGCTGCCCTTCAGCCGCCTGGCAAGAGAAATATGTGTTAAATTCACTCGTGGTGTGG
ACTTCAATTGGCAAGCCCAGGCCCTATTGGCCCTACAAGAGGCAGCAGAAGCATTTCTAGTTCATCTCTT
TGAGGACGCCTATCTCCTCACCTTACATGCAGGCCGAGTTACTCTCTTCCCAAAGGATGTGCAACTGGCC
CGGAGGATCCGGGGCCTTGAGGAGGGACTCGGCTCGACGGTACCGGAACTGCAGCAGAGAATTCGGGAAA
CTCGAGAACAAAGCTTGAATAAGCGGCCGCGACTCTAGATCATAATCAGCCATACCACATTTGTAGAGGT
TTTACTTGCTTTAAAAAACCTCCCACACCTCCCCCTGAACCTGAAACATAAAATGAATGCAATTGTTGTT
GTTAACTTGTTTATTGCAGCTTATAATGGTTACAAATAAAGCAATAGCATCACAAATTTCACAAATAAAG
CATTTTTTTCACTGCATTCTAGTTGTGGTTTGTCCAAACTCATCAATGTATCTTAAGGCGTAAATTGTAA
GCGTTAATATTTTGTTAAAATTCGCGTTAAATTTTTGTTAAATCAGCTCATTTTTTAACCAATAGGCCGA
AATCGGCAAAATCCCTTATAAATCAAAAGAATAGACCGAGATAGGGT
[37 nt withheld, positions 2078-2114]
AAAGAACGTGGACTCCAACGTCAAAGG
[49 nt withheld, positions 2142-2190]
T
[91 nt withheld, positions 2192-2282]
G
[124 nt withheld, positions 2284-2407]
CAGGTGGCACTTTTCGGGGAAATGTGCGCGGAACCCCTATTTGTTTATTTTTCTAAATACATTCAAATAT
GTATCCGCTCATGAGACAATAACCCTGATAAATGCTTCAATAATATTGAAAAAGGAAGAGTCCTGAGGCG
GAAAGAACCAGCTGTGGAATGTGTGTCAGTTAGGGTGTGGAAAGTCCCCAGGCTCCCCAGCAGGCAGAAG
TATGCAAAGCATGCATCTCAATTAGTCAGCAACCAGGTGTGGAAAGTCCCCAGGCTCCCCAGCAGGCAGA
AGTATGCAAAGCATGCATCTCAATTAGTCAGCAACCATAGTCCCGCCCCTAACTCCGCCCATCCCGCCCC
TAACTCCGCCCAGTTCCGCCCATTCTCCGCCCCATGGCTGACTAATTTTTTTTATTTATGCAGAGGCCGA
GGCCGCCTCGGCCTCTGAGCTATTCCAGAAGTAGTGAGGAGGCTTTTTTGGAGGCCTAGGCTTTTGCAAA
GATCATCAAGAGACAGGATGAGGATCGTTTCGCATGATTGAACAAGATGGATTGCACGCAGGTTCTCCGG
CCGCTTGGGTGGAGAGGCTATTCGGCTATGACTGGGCACAACAGACAATCGGCTGCTCTGATGCCGCCGT
GTTCCGGCTGTCAGCGCAGGGGCGCCCGGTTCTTTTTGTCAAGACCGACCTGTCCGGTGCCCTGAATGAA
CTGCAAGACGAGGCAGCGCGGCTATCGTGGCTGGCCACGACGGGCGTTCCTTGCGCAGCTGTGCTCGACG
TTGTCACTGAAGCGGGAAGGGACTGGCTGCTATTGGGCGAAGTGCCGGGGCAGGATCTCCTGTCATCTCA
CCTTGCTCCTGCCGAGAAAGTATCCATCATGGCTGATGCAATGCGGCGGCTGCATACGCTTGATCCGGCT
ACCTGCCCATTCGACCACCAAGCGAAACATCGCATCGAGCGAGCACGTACTCGGATGGAAGCCGGTCTTG
TCGATCAGGATGATCTGGACGAAGAGCATCAGGGGCTCGCGCCAGCCGAACTGTTCGCCAGGCTCAAGGC
GAGCATGCCCGACGGCGAGGATCTCGTCGTGACCCATGGCGATGCCTGCTTGCCGAATATCATGGTGGAA
AATGGCCGCTTTTCTGGATTCATCGACTGTGGCCGGCTGGGTGTGGCGGACCGCTATCAGGACATAGCGT
TGGCTACCCGTGATATTGCTGAAGAGCTTGGCGGCGAATGGGCTGACCGCTTCCTCGTGCTTTACGGTAT
CGCCGCTCCCGATTCGCAGCGCATCGCCTTCTATCGCCTTCTTGACGAGTTCTTCTGAGCGGGACTCTGG
GGTTCGAAATGACCGACCAAGCGACGCCCAACCTGCCATCACGAGATTTCGATTCCACCGCCGCCTTCTA
TGAAAGGTTGGGCTTCGGAATCGTTTTCCGGGACGCCGGCTGGATGATCCTCCAGCGCGGGGATCTCATG
CTGGAGTTCTTCGCCCACCCTAGGGGGAGGCTAACTGAAACACGGAAGGAGACAATACCGGAAGGAACCC
GCGCTATGACGGCAATAAAAAGACAGAATAAAACGCACGGTGTTGGGTCGTTTGTTCATAAACGCGGGGT
TCGGTCCCAGGGCTGGCACTCTGTCGATACCCCACCGAGACCCCATTGGGGCCAATACGCCCGCGTTTCT
TCCTTTTCCCCACCCCACCCCCCAAGTTCGGGTGAAGGCCCAGGGCTCGCAGCCAACGTCGGGGCGGCAG
GCCCTGCCATAGCCTCAGGTTACTCATATATACTTTAGATTGATTTAAAACTTCATTTTTAATTTAAAAG
GATCTAGGTGAAGATCCTTTTTGATAATCTCATGACCAAAATCCCTTAACGTGAGTTTTCGTTCCACTGA
GCGTCAGACCCCGTAGAAAAGATCAAAGGATCTTCTTGAGATCCTTTTTTTCTGCGCGTAATCTGCTGCT
TGCAAACAAAAAAACCACCGCTACCAGCGGTGGTTTGTTTGCCGGATCAAGAGCTACCAACTCTTTTTCC
GAAGGTAACTGGCTTCAGCAGAGCGCAGATACCAAATACTGTTCTTCTAGTGTAGCCGTAGTTAGGCCAC
CACTTCAAGAACTCTGTAGCACCGCCTACATACCTCGCTCTGCTAATCCTGTTACCAGTGGCTGCTGCCA
GTGGCGATAAGTCGTGTCTTACCGGGTTGGACTCAAGACGATAGTTACCGGATAAGGCGCAGCGGTCGGG
CTGAACGGGGGGTTCGTGCACACAGCCCAGCTTGGAGCGAACGACCTACACCGAACTGAGATACCTACAG
CGTGAGCTATGAGAAAGCGCCACGCTTCCCGAAGGGAGAAAGGCGGACAGGTATCCGGTAAGCGGCAGGG
TCGGAACAGGAGAGCGCACGAGGGAGCTTCCAGGGGGAAACGCCTGGTATCTTTATAGTCCTGTCGGGTT
TCGCCACCTCTGACTTGAGCGTCGATTTTTGTGATGCTCGTCAGGGGGGCGGAGCCTATGGAAAAACGCC
AGCAACGCGGCCTTTTTACGGTTCCTGGCCTTTTGCTGGCCTTTTGCTCACATGTTCTTTCCTGCGTTAT
CCCCTGATTCTGTGGATAACCGTATTACCGCCATGCATTAGTTATTAATAGTAATCAATTACGGGGTCAT
TAGTTCATAGCCCATATATGGAGTTCCG
