>Addgene plasmid #118224 | pmKO-AF8 | depositor partial sequence | sequence record 225110 | Insert Sequence
AGATCTCGAGCTCTGCGGCGTGTCATGGGCCCGCGCCGCCGGAGCCGAAAGCCCGAGGCCCCGAGGAGGC
GCAGCCCGAGCCCGACCCCGACCCCCGGCCCCTCCCGGCGGGGCCCCTCCTTAGGCGCTTCCTCCCATCA
ACACAGTCGGCGGAGACAAGGTTGGCTAAAGGAGATCCGAAAGCTTCAGAAGAGCACACACCTCTTGATA
AGGAAGCTGCCCTTCAGCCGCCTGGCAAGAGAAATATGTGTTAAATTCACTCGTGGTGTGGACTTCAATT
GGCAAGCCCAGGCCCTATTGGCCCTACAAGAGGCAGCAGAAGCATTTCTAGTTCATCTCTTTGAGGACGC
CTATCTCCTCACCTTACATGCAGGCCGAGTTACTCTCTTCCCAAAGGATGTGCAACTGGCCCGGAGGATC
CGGGGCCTTGAGGAGGGACTCGGCTCGACGGTACC
