>Addgene plasmid #118224 | pmKO-AF8 | depositor partial sequence | sequence record 225111 | Backbone sequence
ATGGTGAGTGTGATTAAACCAGAGATGAAGATGAGGTACTACATGGACGGCTCCGTCAATGGGCATGAGT
TCACAATTGAAGGTGAAGGCACAGGCAGACCTTACGAGGGACATCAAGAGATGACACTACGCGTCACAAT
GGCCAAGGGCGGGCCAATGCCTTTCGCGTTTGACTTAGTGTCACACGTGTTCTGTTACGGCCACAGACCT
TTTACTAAATATCCAGAAGAGATACCAGACTATTTCAAACAAGCATTTCCTGAAGGCCTGTCATGGGAAA
GGTCGTTGGAGTTCGAAGATGGTGGGTCCGCTTCAGTCAGTGCGCATATAAGCCTTAGAGGAAACACCTT
CTACCACAAATCCAAATTTACTGGGGTTAACTTTCCTGCCGATGGTCCTATCATGCAAAACCAAAGTGTT
GATTGGGAGCCATCAACCGAGAAAATTACTGCCAGCGACGGAGTTCTGAAGGGTGATGTTACGATGTACC
TAAAACTTGAAGGAGGCGGCAATCACAAATGCCAATTCAAGACTACTTACAAGGCGGCAAAAAAGATTCT
TAAAATGCCAGGAAGCCATTACATCAGCCATCGCCTCGTCAGGAAAACCGAAGGCAACATTACTGAGCTG
GTAGAAGATGCAGTAGCTCATTCCGGATCCTCAGGTACCGGAACTGCAGCAGAGAATTCGGGAAACTCGA
GAACAAAGCTTGAATAAGCGGCCGCGACTCTAGATCATAATCAGCCATACCACATTTGTAGAGGTTTTAC
TTGCTTTAAAAAACCTCCCACACCTCCCCCTGAACCTGAAACATAAAATGAATGCAATTGTTGTTGTTAA
CTTGTTTATTGCAGCTTATAATGGTTACAAATAAAGCAATAGCATCACAAATTTCACAAATAAAGCATTT
TTTTCACTGCATTCTAGTTGTGGTTTGTCCAAACTCATCAATGTATCTTAAGGCGTAAATTGTAAGCGTT
AATATTTTGTTAAAATTCGCGTTAAATTTTTGTTAAATCAGCTCATTTTTTAACCAATAGGCCGAAATCG
GCAAAATCCCTTATAAATCAAAAGAATAGACCGAGATAGGGT
[37 nt withheld, positions 1093-1129]
AAAGAACGTGGACTCCAACGTCAAAGG
[49 nt withheld, positions 1157-1205]
T
[91 nt withheld, positions 1207-1297]
G
[124 nt withheld, positions 1299-1422]
CAGGTGGCACTTTTCGGGGAAATGTGCGCGGAACCCCTATTTGTTTATTTTTCTAAATACATTCAAATAT
GTATCCGCTCATGAGACAATAACCCTGATAAATGCTTCAATAATATTGAAAAAGGAAGAGTCCTGAGGCG
GAAAGAACCAGCTGTGGAATGTGTGTCAGTTAGGGTGTGGAAAGTCCCCAGGCTCCCCAGCAGGCAGAAG
TATGCAAAGCATGCATCTCAATTAGTCAGCAACCAGGTGTGGAAAGTCCCCAGGCTCCCCAGCAGGCAGA
AGTATGCAAAGCATGCATCTCAATTAGTCAGCAACCATAGTCCCGCCCCTAACTCCGCCCATCCCGCCCC
TAACTCCGCCCAGTTCCGCCCATTCTCCGCCCCATGGCTGACTAATTTTTTTTATTTATGCAGAGGCCGA
GGCCGCCTCGGCCTCTGAGCTATTCCAGAAGTAGTGAGGAGGCTTTTTTGGAGGCCTAGGCTTTTGCAAA
GATCGATCAAGAGACAGGATGAGGATCGTTTCGCATGATTGAACAAGATGGATTGCACGCAGGTTCTCCG
GCCGCTTGGGTGGAGAGGCTATTCGGCTATGACTGGGCACAACAGACAATCGGCTGCTCTGATGCCGCCG
TGTTCCGGCTGTCAGCGCAGGGGCGCCCGGTTCTTTTTGTCAAGACCGACCTGTCCGGTGCCCTGAATGA
ACTGCAAGACGAGGCAGCGCGGCTATCGTGGCTGGCCACGACGGGCGTTCCTTGCGCAGCTGTGCTCGAC
GTTGTCACTGAAGCGGGAAGGGACTGGCTGCTATTGGGCGAAGTGCCGGGGCAGGATCTCCTGTCATCTC
ACCTTGCTCCTGCCGAGAAAGTATCCATCATGGCTGATGCAATGCGGCGGCTGCATACGCTTGATCCGGC
TACCTGCCCATTCGACCACCAAGCGAAACATCGCATCGAGCGAGCACGTACTCGGATGGAAGCCGGTCTT
GTCGATCAGGATGATCTGGACGAAGAGCATCAGGGGCTCGCGCCAGCCGAACTGTTCGCCAGGCTCAAGG
CGAGCATGCCCGACGGCGAGGATCTCGTCGTGACCCATGGCGATGCCTGCTTGCCGAATATCATGGTGGA
AAATGGCCGCTTTTCTGGATTCATCGACTGTGGCCGGCTGGGTGTGGCGGACCGCTATCAGGACATAGCG
TTGGCTACCCGTGATATTGCTGAAGAGCTTGGCGGCGAATGGGCTGACCGCTTCCTCGTGCTTTACGGTA
TCGCCGCTCCCGATTCGCAGCGCATCGCCTTCTATCGCCTTCTTGACGAGTTCTTCTGAGCGGGACTCTG
GGGTTCGAAATGACCGACCAAGCGACGCCCAACCTGCCATCACGAGATTTCGATTCCACCGCCGCCTTCT
ATGAAAGGTTGGGCTTCGGAATCGTTTTCCGGGACGCCGGCTGGATGATCCTCCAGCGCGGGGATCTCAT
GCTGGAGTTCTTCGCCCACCCTAGGGGGAGGCTAACTGAAACACGGAAGGAGACAATACCGGAAGGAACC
CGCGCTATGACGGCAATAAAAAGACAGAATAAAACGCACGGTGTTGGGTCGTTTGTTCATAAACGCGGGG
TTCGGTCCCAGGGCTGGCACTCTGTCGATACCCCACCGAGACCCCATTGGGGCCAATACGCCCGCGTTTC
TTCCTTTTCCCCACCCCACCCCCCAAGTTCGGGTGAAGGCCCAGGGCTCGCAGCCAACGTCGGGGCGGCA
GGCCCTGCCATAGCCTCAGGTTACTCATATATACTTTAGATTGATTTAAAACTTCATTTTTAATTTAAAA
GGATCTAGGTGAAGATCCTTTTTGATAATCTCATGACCAAAATCCCTTAACGTGAGTTTTCGTTCCACTG
AGCGTCAGACCCCGTAGAAAAGATCAAAGGATCTTCTTGAGATCCTTTTTTTCTGCGCGTAATCTGCTGC
TTGCAAACAAAAAAACCACCGCTACCAGCGGTGGTTTGTTTGCCGGATCAAGAGCTACCAACTCTTTTTC
CGAAGGTAACTGGCTTCAGCAGAGCGCAGATACCAAATACTGTCCTTCTAGTGTAGCCGTAGTTAGGCCA
CCACTTCAAGAACTCTGTAGCACCGCCTACATACCTCGCTCTGCTAATCCTGTTACCAGTGGCTGCTGCC
AGTGGCGATAAGTCGTGTCTTACCGGGTTGGACTCAAGACGATAGTTACCGGATAAGGCGCAGCGGTCGG
GCTGAACGGGGGGTTCGTGCACACAGCCCAGCTTGGAGCGAACGACCTACACCGAACTGAGATACCTACA
GCGTGAGCTATGAGAAAGCGCCACGCTTCCCGAAGGGAGAAAGGCGGACAGGTATCCGGTAAGCGGCAGG
GTCGGAACAGGAGAGCGCACGAGGGAGCTTCCAGGGGGAAACGCCTGGTATCTTTATAGTCCTGTCGGGT
TTCGCCACCTCTGACTTGAGCGTCGATTTTTGTGATGCTCGTCAGGGGGGCGGAGCCTATGGAAAAACGC
CAGCAACGCGGCCTTTTTACGGTTCCTGGCCTTTTGCTGGCCTTTTGCTCACATGTTCTTTCCTGCGTTA
TCCCCTGATTCTGTGGATAACCGTATTACCGCCATGCATTAGTTATTAATAGTAATCAATTACGGGGTCA
TTAGTTCATAGCCCATATATGGAGTTCCGCGTTACATAACTTACGGTAAATGGCCCGCCTGGCTGACCGC
CCAACGACCCCCGCCCATTGACGTCAATAATGACGTATGTTCCCATAGTAACGCCAATAGGGACTTTCCA
TTGACGTCAATGGGTGGAGTATTTACGGTAAACTGCCCACTTGGCAGTACATCAAGTGTATCATATGCCA
AGTACGCCCCCTATTGACGTCAATGACGGTAAATGGCCCGCCTGGCATTATGCCCAGTACATGACCTTAT
GGGACTTTCCTACTTGGCAGTACATCTACGTATTAGTCATCGCTATTACCATGGTGATGCGGTTTTGGCA
GTACATCAATGGGCGTGGATAGCGGTTTGACTCACGGGGATTTCCAAGTCTCCACCCCATTGACGTCAAT
GGGAGTTTGTTTTGGCACCAAAATCAACGGGACTTTCCAAAATGTCGTAACAACTCCGCCCCATTGACGC
AAATGGGCGGTAGGCGTGTACGGTGGGAGGTCTATATAAGCAGAGCTGGTTTAGTGAACCGTCAGATCCG
CTAGCATTGCCACC
